>Addgene plasmid #131604 | pMXs-Mllt3 | addgene full sequence | sequence record 265955 | Addgene NGS Result
AATGAAAGACCCCACCTGTAGGTTTGGCAAGCTAGCTTAAGTAACGCCATTTTGCAAGGCATGGAAAAAT
ACATAACTGAGAATAGAAAAGTTCAGATCAAGGTCAGGAACAGATGGAACAGCTGAATATGGGCCAAACA
GGATATCTGTGGTAAGCAGTTCCTGCCCCGGCTCAGGGCCAAGAACAGATGGAACAGCTGAATATGGGCC
AAACAGGATATCTGTGGTAAGCAGTTCCTGCCCCGGCTCAGGGCCAAGAACAGATGGTCCCCAGATGCGG
TCCAGCCCTCAGCAGTTTCTAGAGAACCATCAGATGTTTCCAGGGTGCCCCAAGGACCTGAAATGACCCT
GTGCCTTATTTGAACTAACCAATCAGTTCGCTTCTCGCTTCTGTTCGCGCGCTTCTGCTCCCCGAGCTCA
ATAAAAGAGCCCACAACCCCTCACTCGGCGCGCCAGTCCTCCGATTGACTGAGTCGCCCGGGTACCCGTG
TATCCAATAAACCCTCTTGCAGTTGCATCCGACTTGTGGTCTCGCTGTTCCTTGGGAGGGTCTCCTCTGA
GTGATTGACTACCCGTCAGCGGGGGTCTTTCATTTGGGGGCTCGTCCGGGATCGGGAGACCCCTGCCCAG
GGACCACCGACCCACCACCGGGAGGTAAGCTGGCCAGCAACTTATCTGTGTCTGTCCGATTGTCTAGTGT
CTATGACTGATTTTATGCGCCTGCGTCGGTACTAGTTAGCTAACTAGCTCTGTATCTGGCGGACCCGTGG
TGGAACTGACGAGTTCGGAACACCCGGCCGCAACCCTGGGAGACGTCCCAGGGACTTCGGGGGCCGTTTT
TGTGGCCCGACCTGAGTCCAAAAATCCCGATCGTTTTGGACTCTTTGGTGCACCCCCCTAATAGGAGGGA
TATGTGGTTCTGGTAGGAGACGAGAACCTAAAACAGTTCCCGCCTCCGTCTGAATTTTTGCTTTCGGTTT
GGGACCGAAGCCGCGCCGCGCGTCTTGTCTGCTGCAGCATCGTTCTGTGTTGTCTCTGTCTGACTGTGTT
TCTGTATTTGTCTGAAAATTAGGGCCAGACTGTTACCACTCCCTTAAGTTTGACCTTAGGTCACTGGAAA
GATGTCGAGCGGATCGCTCACAACCAGTCGGTAGATGTCAAGAAGAGACGTTGGGTTACCTTCTGCTCTG
CAGAATGGCCAACCTTTAACGTCGGATGGCCGCGAGACGGCACCTTTAACCGAGACCTCATCACCCAGGT
TAAGATCAAGGTCTTTTCACCTGGCCCGCATGGACACCCAGACCAGGTCCCCTACATCGTGACCTGGGAA
GCCTTGGCTTTTGACCCCCCTCCCTGGGTCAAGCCCTTTGTACACCCTAAGCCTCCGCCTCCTCTTCCTC
CATCCGCCCCGTCTCTCCCCCTTGAACCTCCTCGTTCGACCCCGCCTCGATCCTCCCTTTATCCAGCCCT
CACTCCTTCTCTAGGCGCCCCCATATGGCCATATGAGATCTTATATGGGGCACCCCCGCCCCTTGTAAAC
TTCCCTGACCCTGACATGACAAGAGTTACTAACAGCCCCTCTCTCCAAGCTCACTTACAGGCTCTCTACT
TAGTCCAGCACGAAGTCTGGAGACCTCTGGCGGCAGCCTACCAAGAACAACTGGACCGACCGGTGGTACC
TCACCCTTACCGAGTCGGCGACACAGTGTGGGTCCGCCGACACCAGACTAAGAACCTAGAACCTCGCTGG
AAAGGACCTTACACAGTCCTGCTGACCACCCCCACCGCCCTCAAAGTAGACGGCATCGCAGCTTGGATAC
ACGCCGCCCACGTGAAGGCTGCCGACCCCGGGGGTGGACCATCCTCTAGACTGCCGGATCTAGCTAGTTA
ATTAAGGATCTCGAGCTCAAGCTTCGAATTCATGGCTAGCTCGTGTGCCGTGCAGGTGAAGCTGGAGCTG
GGGCACCGCGCCCAGGTGAGGAAGAAACCCACAGTGGAGGGCTTCACCCACGACTGGATGGTGTTCGTGC
GCGGCCCGGAGCACAGTAACATTCAGCACTTTGTGGAGAAAGTCGTCTTCCACTTGCACGAAAGCTTCCC
TAGGCCAAAAAGAGTGTGCAAAGACCCACCTTACAAGGTAGAAGAGTCCGGGTACGCTGGCTTCATATTG
CCAATTGAAGTTTATTTTAAAAACAAGGAAGAACCTAAGAAAGTCCGCTTTGATTATGACTTATTCCTGC
ATCTTGAAGGCCACCCACCAGTGAATCACCTCCGCTGTGAGAAACTAACTTTCAATAACCCCACGGAGGA
CTTTAGAAGAAAGTTGCTGAAGGCAGGAGGGGACCCTAACAGGAGCATTCATACCAGCAGTAGCAGCAGC
AGCAGCAGCAGTAGCAGCAGCAGCAGCAGCAGCAGTAGCAGTAGCAGCAGCAGCAGCAGCAGCAGCAGCA
GTAGTACCAGTTTTTCAAAGCCTCACAAATTAATGAAGGAGCACAAGGAAAAACCTTCTAAGGACTCCAG
AGAACATAAAAGTGCCTTCAAAGAACCTTCCAGGGATCACAACAAATCTTCCAAAGACTCCTCCAAGAAA
CCCAAAGAAAACAAACCACTGAAAGAAGAAAAAATAGTTCCTAAGATGGCCTTCAAGGAACCTAAACCCA
TGTCAAAAGAGCCAAAAGCAGACAGTAACTTACTCACCGTCACCAGTGGGCAGCAGGACAAGAAGGCGCC
CAGCAAAAGGCCCCCTGCTTCAGATTCTGAAGAACTCTCAGCCAAAAAAAGGAAAAAGAGTAGCTCGGAG
GCTTTATTTAAAAGTTTTTCTAGTGCGCCCCCACTGATACTCACTTGTTCTGCTGACAAAAAACAGATAA
AAGATAAATCTCATGTCAAGATGGGAAAGGTCAAAATTGAGAGTGAGACTTCAGAGAAGAAGAAGTCAAC
GTTGCCACCGTTTGATGACATCGTGGATCCCAATGACTCAGACGTGGAGGAGAACATGTCCTCGAAATCT
GACTCAGAGCAACCCAGTCCTGCCAGCTCCAGCTCCAGTTCCAGCTCCAGCTTCACACCATCCCAGACCA
GGCAACAAGGTCCTTTAAGGTCGATCATGAAAGATCTGCATTCTGATGACAACGAGGAGGAGTCTGATGA
GGCAGAGGACAATGACAATGACTCGGAGATGGAAAGACCTGTAAATAGAGGAGGAAGCCGAAGTCGCAGG
GTCAGCTTGAGTGATGGCAGTGACAGTGAAAGCAGCTCCGCCTCTTCCCCTCTCCATCATGAACCCCCGC
CACCATTATTGAAAACTAACAACAACCAGATCCTTGAAGTGAAAAGTCCAATAAAACAAAGCAAATCAGA
TAAGCAAATAAAAAATGGTGAATGTGACAAGGCATATCTAGATGAGTTGGTAGAGCTCCACAGAAGGTTA
ATGACACTGAGGGAACGACACATTCTGCAGCAGATCGTGAACCTTATAGAGGAAACTGGACACTTTCATA
TTACGAATACAACATTTGATTTTGATCTTTGCTCGCTGGACAAAACTACAGTCCGTAAATTACAGAGTTA
CCTGGAAACATCTGGAACATCCTGAGTTAACGCGGCCGCCAGCACAGTGGTCGACGATAAAATAAAAGAT
TTTATTTAGTCTCCAGAAAAAGGGGGGAATGAAAGACCCCACCTGTAGGTTTGGCAAGCTAGCTTAAGTA
ACGCCATTTTGCAAGGCATGGAAAAATACATAACTGAGAATAGAGAAGTTCAGATCAAGGTCAGGAACAG
ATGGAACAGCTGAATATGGGCCAAACAGGATATCTGTGGTAAGCAGTTCCTGCCCCGGCTCAGGGCCAAG
AACAGATGGAACAGCTGAATATGGGCCAAACAGGATATCTGTGGTAAGCAGTTCCTGCCCCGGCTCAGGG
CCAAGAACAGATGGTCCCCAGATGCGGTCCAGCCCTCAGCAGTTTCTAGAGAACCATCAGATGTTTCCAG
GGTGCCCCAAGGACCTGAAATGACCCTGTGCCTTATTTGAACTAACCAATCAGTTCGCTTCTCGCTTCTG
TTCGCGCGCTTCTGCTCCCCGAGCTCAATAAAAGAGCCCACAACCCCTCACTCGGGGCGCCAGTCCTCCG
ATTGACTGAGTCGCCCGGGTACCCGTGTATCCAATAAACCCTCTTGCAGTTGCATCCGACTTGTGGTCTC
GCTGTTCCTTGGGAGGGTCTCCTCTGAGTGATTGACTACCCGTCAGCGGGGGTCTTTCACATGCAGCATG
TATCAAAATTAATTTGGTTTTTTTTCTTAAGTATTTACATTAAATGGCCATAGTTGCATTAATGAATCGG
CCAACGCGCGGGGAGAGGCGGTTTGCGTATTGGGCGCTCTTCCGCTTCCTCGCTCACTGACTCGCTGCGC
TCGGTCGTTCGGCTGCGGCGAGCGGTATCAGCTCACTCAAAGGCGGTAATACGGTTATCCACAGAATCAG
GGGATAACGCAGGAAAGAACATGTGAGCAAAAGGCCAGCAAAAGGCCAGGAACCGTAAAAAGGCCGCGTT
GCTGGCGTTTTTCCATAGGCTCCGCCCCCCTGACGAGCATCACAAAAATCGACGCTCAAGTCAGAGGTGG
CGAAACCCGACAGGACTATAAAGATACCAGGCGTTTCCCCCTGGAAGCTCCCTCGTGCGCTCTCCTGTTC
CGACCCTGCCGCTTACCGGATACCTGTCCGCCTTTCTCCCTTCGGGAAGCGTGGCGCTTTCTCATAGCTC
ACGCTGTAGGTATCTCAGTTCGGTGTAGGTCGTTCGCTCCAAGCTGGGCTGTGTGCACGAACCCCCCGTT
CAGCCCGACCGCTGCGCCTTATCCGGTAACTATCGTCTTGAGTCCAACCCGGTAAGACACGACTTATCGC
CACTGGCAGCAGCCACTGGTAACAGGATTAGCAGAGCGAGGTATGTAGGCGGTGCTACAGAGTTCTTGAA
GTGGTGGCCTAACTACGGCTACACTAGAAGAACAGTATTTGGTATCTGCGCTCTGCTGAAGCCAGTTACC
TTCGGAAAAAGAGTTGGTAGCTCTTGATCCGGCAAACAAACCACCGCTGGTAGCGGTGGTTTTTTTGTTT
GCAAGCAGCAGATTACGCGCAGAAAAAAAGGATCTCAAGAAGATCCTTTGATCTTTTCTACGGGGTCTGA
CGCTCAGTGGAACGAAAACTCACGTTAAGGGATTTTGGTCATGAGATTATCAAAAAGGATCTTCACCTAG
ATCCTTTTGCGGCCGGCCGCAAATCAATCTAAAGTATATATGAGTAAACTTGGTCTGACAGTTACCAATG
CTTAATCAGTGAGGCACCTATCTCAGCGATCTGTCTATTTCGTTCATCCATAGTTGCCTGACTCCCCGTC
GTGTAGATAACTACGATACGGGAGGGCTTACCATCTGGCCCCAGTGCTGCAATGATACCGCGAGACCCAC
GCTCACCGGCTCCAGATTTATCAGCAATAAACCAGCCAGCCGGAAGGGCCGAGCGCAGAAGTGGTCCTGC
AACTTTATCCGCCTCCATCCAGTCTATTAATTGTTGCCGGGAAGCTAGAGTAAGTAGTTCGCCAGTTAAT
AGTTTGCGCAACGTTGTTGCCATTGCTACAGGCATCGTGGTGTCACGCTCGTCGTTTGGTATGGCTTCAT
TCAGCTCCGGTTCCCAACGATCAAGGCGAGTTACATGATCCCCCATGTTGTGCAAAAAAGCGGTTAGCTC
CTTCGGTCCTCCGATCGTTGTCAGAAGTAAGTTGGCCGCAGTGTTATCACTCATGGTTATGGCAGCACTG
CATAATTCTCTTACTGTCATGCCATCCGTAAGATGCTTTTCTGTGACTGGTGAGTACTCAACCAAGTCAT
TCTGAGAATAGTGTATGCGGCGACCGAGTTGCTCTTGCCCGGCGTCAATACGGGATAATACCGCGCCACA
TAGCAGAACTTTAAAAGTGCTCATCATTGGAAAACGTTCTTCGGGGCGAAAACTCTCAAGGATCTTACCG
CTGTTGAGATCCAGTTCGATGTAACCCACTCGTGCACCCAACTGATCTTCAGCATCTTTTACTTTCACCA
GCGTTTCTGGGTGAGCAAAAACAGGAAGGCAAAATGCCGCAAAAAAGGGAATAAGGGCGACACGGAAATG
TTGAATACTCATACTCTTCCTTTTTCAATATTATTGAAGCATTTATCAGGGTTATTGTCTCATGAGCGGA
TACATATTTGAATGTATTTAGAAAAATAAACAAATAGGGGTTCCGCGCACATTTCCCCGAAAAGTGCCAC
CTGCAT
Features (pLannotate 1.2.2; 13 found; start..end, strand, type, name):
      1..594     +  LTR            LTR: long terminal repeat from Moloney murine leukemia virus
    657..856     +  misc_feature   MMLV Ψ: packaging signal of Moloney murine leukemia virus (MMLV)
    908..996     +  misc_feature   MESV Ψ (fragment): packaging signal of murine embryonic stem cell virus
   1073..1489    +  CDS            gag (truncated): truncated Moloney murine leukemia virus (MMLV) gag gene lacking the start codon
   1499..1873    +  misc_feature   pol region: Moloney murine leukemia virus (MMLV) pol region containing the splice acceptor site
   1897..1921    +  misc_feature   MCS (fragment): multiple cloning site
   1922..3592    +  CDS            Mllt3: AF9_MOUSE - Also known as Af9. Experimental evidence at protein level: Swiss-Prot protein existence level 1. Chromatin reader component of the super elongation complex (SEC), a complex required to increase the catalytic rate of RNA polymerase II transcription by suppressing transient pausing by the polymerase at multiple sites along the DNA. Specifically recognizes and binds acylated histone H3, with a preference for histone H3 that is crotonylated. Crotonylation marks active promoters and enhancers and confers resistance to transcriptional repressors. Recognizes and binds histone H3 crotonyla
   3668..3789    +  LTR            3' LTR (ΔU3) (fragment): self-inactivating 3' long terminal repeat (LTR) from Moloney murine leukemia virus
   3790..4259    +  LTR            LTR: long terminal repeat from Moloney murine leukemia virus
   4325..4377    -  CDS            lacI (fragment): lac repressor; lacI; The lac repressor binds to the lac operator to inhibit transcription in E. coli. This inhibition can be relieved by adding lactose or isopropyl-β-D-thiogalactopyranoside (IPTG).
   4560..5148    -  rep_origin     ori: high-copy-number ColE1/pMB1/pBR322/pUC origin of replication
   5312..6172    -  CDS            AmpR: β-lactamase; bla; confers resistance to ampicillin, carbenicillin, and related antibiotics
   6173..6277    -  promoter       AmpR promoter: bla
