[The description below was written by a language model from this plasmid's Addgene catalogue record and pLannotate feature annotations shown in this document.]
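Description:
pMXs-Mllt3 is a Moloney murine leukemia virus (MMLV)-based retroviral expression plasmid, about 6.3 kb in total, built on the pMXs backbone to deliver mouse Mllt3 (also known as Af9) into mammalian cells. In bacteria it is maintained as a high-copy plasmid through a ColE1/pUC-type origin of replication and selected with ampicillin via the β-lactamase gene and its native promoter. A short lacI fragment near the origin is a backbone remnant with no evident function.

The retroviral cassette begins with a 5′ MMLV long terminal repeat, which supplies the promoter activity for the viral transcript. No separate internal promoter is annotated. It is followed by the MMLV packaging signal (with a fragment annotated as MESV Ψ), a truncated gag segment lacking its start codon, and a pol region carrying the splice acceptor. Together these elements allow the genomic RNA to be encapsidated when gag, pol and env are supplied in trans by a packaging cell line, and they support expression of the downstream insert. The roughly 1.7 kb Mllt3 coding sequence lies just after a remnant of the multiple cloning site, with no annotated epitope tag, reporter or mammalian selection marker. It is followed by the 3′ LTR, part of which the annotation software labels as a ΔU3 fragment next to a further LTR segment.

Mllt3 encodes a chromatin reader component of the super elongation complex that binds acylated, preferentially crotonylated, histone H3. The stated purpose is expression of mouse Mllt3 in mammalian cells, and the associated publication concerns induction of a hemogenic program in mouse fibroblasts, consistent with use as a retrovirally delivered candidate reprogramming factor.
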