Addgene plasmid #131604: pMXs-Mllt3
Purpose: expression of mouse MIIt3 in mammalian cells
Depositing lab: Kateri Moore & Filipe Pereira. Depositing organization: Icahn School of Medicine at Mount Sinai. Publication: Induction of a hemogenic program in mouse fibroblasts. Pereira CF, Chang B, Qiu J, Niu X, Papatsenko D, Hendry CE, Clark NR, Nomura-Kitabayashi A, Kovacic JC, Ma'ayan A, Schaniel C, Lemischka IR, Moore K. Cell Stem Cell. 2013 Aug 1;13(2):205-18. doi: 10.1016/j.stem.2013.05.024. Epub 2013 Jun 13. PubMed 23770078.
Backbone
  Vector backbone: pMXs
  Backbone size w/o insert (bp): 4600
  Total vector size (bp): 6300
  Vector type: Mammalian Expression, Retroviral
Growth in bacteria
  Bacterial resistance: Ampicillin, 100 μg/mL
  Growth temperature: 37°C
  Growth strain: NEB Stable
  Copy number: High Copy
Gene/Insert
  Gene/Insert name: Mllt3
  Species: M. musculus (mouse)
  Insert size (bp): 1700
  Entrez Gene: Mllt3 (a.k.a. 2210011H10Rik, 2610012I03Rik, 3830408D16Rik, Af9, D4Ertd321e)
  Cloning method: Restriction Enzyme; 5′ cloning site EcoRI (unknown if destroyed); 3′ cloning site HPA (unknown if destroyed)
  Sequencing primers: 5′ gacggcatcgcagcttggat
Terms and licenses: Academic/Nonprofit Terms; Industry Terms: Not Available to Industry
How to cite: pMXs-Mllt3 was a gift from Kateri Moore & Filipe Pereira (Addgene plasmid # 131604 ; http://n2t.net/addgene:131604 ; RRID:Addgene_131604)
